>Addgene plasmid #169715 | A1-LCD Aro- | addgene full sequence | sequence record 334843 | Addgene NGS Result
TCCTGGCCTTTTGCTGGCCTTTTGCTCACATGTTCTTTCCTGCGTTATCCCCTGATTCTGTGGATAACCG
TATTACCGCCTTTGAGTGAGCTGATACCGCTCGCCGCAGCCGAACGACCGAGCGCAGCGAGTCAGTGAGC
GAGGAAGCGGAAGAGCGCCTGATGCGGTATTTTCTCCTTACGCATCTGTGCGGTATTTCACACCGCAATG
GTGCACTCTCAGTACAATCTGCTCTGATGCCGCATAGTTAAGCCAGTATACACTCCGCTATCGCTACGTG
ACTGGGTCATGGCTGCGCCCCGACACCCGCCAACACCCGCTGACGCGCCCTGACGGGCTTGTCTGCTCCC
GGCATCCGCTTACAGACAAGCTGTGACCGTCTCCGGGAGCTGCATGTGTCAGAGGTTTTCACCGTCATCA
CCGAAACGCGCGAGGCAGCTGCGGTAAAGCTCATCAGCGTGGTCGTGAAGCGATTCACAGATGTCTGCCT
GTTCATCCGCGTCCAGCTCGTTGAGTTTCTCCAGAAGCGTTAATGTCTGGCTTCTGATAAAGCGGGCCAT
GTTAAGGGCGGTTTTTTCCTGTTTGGTCACTGATGCCTCCGTGTAAGGGGGATTTCTGTTCATGGGGGTA
ATGATACCGATGAAACGAGAGAGGATGCTCACGATACGGGTTACTGATGATGAACATGCCCGGTTACTGG
AACGTTGTGAGGGTAAACAACTGGCGGTATGGATGCGGCGGGACCAGAGAAAAATCACTCAGGGTCAATG
CCAGCGCTTCGTTAATACAGATGTAGGTGTTCCACAGGGTAGCCAGCAGCATCCTGCGATGCAGATCCGG
AACATAATGGTGCAGGGCGCTGACTTCCGCGTTTCCAGACTTTACGAAACACGGAAACCGAAGACCATTC
ATGTTGTTGCTCAGGTCGCAGACGTTTTGCAGCAGCAGTCGCTTCACGTTCGCTCGCGTATCGGTGATTC
ATTCTGCTAACCAGTAAGGCAACCCCGCCAGCCTAGCCGGGTCCTCAACGACAGGAGCACGATCATGCGC
ACCCGTGGCCAGGACCCAACGCTGCCCGAGATGCGCCGCGTGCGGCTGCTGGAGATGGCGGACGCGATGG
ATATGTTCTGCCAAGGGTTGGTTTGCGCATTCACAGTTCTCCGCAAGAATTGATTGGCTCCAATTCTTGG
AGTGGTGAATCCGTTAGCGAGGTGCCGCCGGCTTCCATTCAGGTCGAGGTGGCCCGGCTCCATGCACCGC
GACGCAACGCGGGGAGGCAGACAAGGTATAGGGCGGCGCCTACAATCCATGCCAACCCGTTCCATGTGCT
CGCCGAGGCGGCATAAATCGCCGTGACGATCAGCGGTCCAATGATCGAAGTTAGGCTGGTAAGAGCCGCG
AGCGATCCTTGAAGCTGTCCCTGATGGTCGTCATCTACCTGCCTGGACAGCATGGCCTGCAACGCGGGCA
TCCCGATGCCGCCGGAAGCGAGAAGAATCATAATGGGGAAGGCCATCCAGCCTCGCGTCGCGAACGCCAG
CAAGACGTAGCCCAGCGCGTCGGCCGCCATGCCGGCGATAATGGCCTGCTTCTCGCCGAAACGTTTGGTG
GCGGGACCAGTGACGAAGGCTTGAGCGAGGGCGTGCAAGATTCCGAATACCGCAAGCGACAGGCCGATCA
TCGTCGCGCTCCAGCGAAAGCGGTCCTCGCCGAAAATGACCCAGAGCGCTGCCGGCACCTGTCCTACGAG
TTGCATGATAAAGAAGACAGTCATAAGTGCGGCGACGATAGTCATGCCCCGCGCCCACCGGAAGGAGCTG
ACTGGGTTGAAGGCTCTCAAGGGCATCGGTCGATCGACGCTCTCCCTTATGCGACTCCTGCATTAGGAAG
CAGCCCAGTAGTAGGTTGAGGCCGTTGAGCACCGCCGCCGCAAGGAATGGTGCATGCAAGGAGATGGCGC
CCAACAGTCCCCCGGCCACGGGGCCTGCCACCATACCCACGCCGAAACAAGCGCTCATGAGCCCGAAGTG
GCGAGCCCGATCTTCCCCATCGGTGATGTCGGCGATATAGGCGCCAGCAACCGCACCTGTGGCGCCGGTG
ATGCCGGCCACGATGCGTCCGGCGTAGAGGATCGAGATCTCGATCCCGCGAAATTAATACGACTCACTAT
AGGGAGACCACAACGGTTTCCCTCTAGAAATAATTTTGTTTAACTTTAAGAAGGAGATATACATATGTCG
TACTACCATCACCATCACCATCACCTCGAATCAACAAGTTTGTACAAAAAAGCAGGCTTCGAAAACCTGT
ATTTTCAGGGCAGCATGGCCAGCGCCAGCAGCAGCCAGAGAGGCAGAAGCGGCTCTGGCAATAGCGGCGG
AGGAAGAGGCGGCGGATTCGGCGGCAACGACAATTTTGGCAGAGGCGGCAACAGCAGCGGCAGGGGCGGA
TTTGGAGGATCTAGAGGCGGAGGCGGCTACGGCGGAAGCGGCGACGGATACAATGGCTTCGGCAACGATG
GCAGCAACAGCGGAGGGGGCGGAAGCAGCAACGACTTCGGCAATTACAACAACCAGAGCAGCAACTTCGG
CCCCATGAAGGGCGGCAACTTTGGCGGCAGATCTAGCGGAGGATCTGGCGGGGGAGGCCAGTACTCTGCC
AAGCCCAGAAATCAGGGCGGCTATGGGGGCAGCAGCTCCAGCTCTAGTTCTGGCTCCGGCAGACGGTTCT
AAGACCCAGCTTTCTTGTACAAAGTGGTTGATTCGAGGCTGCTAACAAAGCCCGAAAGGAAGCTGAGTTG
GCTGCTGCCACCGCTGAGCAATAACTAGCATAACCCCTTGGGGCCTCTAAACGGGTCTTGAGGGGTTTTT
TGCTGAAAGGAGGAACTATATCCGGATATCCACAGGACGGGTGTGGTCGCCATGATCGCGTAGTCGATAG
TGGCTCCAAGTAGCGAAGCGAGCAGGACTGGGCGGCGGCCAAAGCGGTCGGACAGTGCTCCGAGAACGGG
TGCGCATAGAAATTGCATCAACGCATATAGCGCTAGCAGCACGCCATAGTGACTGGCGATGCTGTCGGAA
TGGACGATATCCCGCAAGAGGCCCGGCAGTACCGGCATAACCAAGCCTATGCCTACAGCATCCAGGGTGA
CGGTGCCGAGGATGACGATGAGCGCATTGTTAGATTTCATACACGGTGCCTGACTGCGTTAGCAATTTAA
CTGTGATAAACTACCGCATTAAAGCTTATCGATGATAAGCTGTCAAACATGAGAATTCTTGAAGACGAAA
GGGCCTCGTGATACGCCTATTTTTATAGGTTAATGTCATGATAATAATGGTTTCTTAGACGTCAGGTGGC
ACTTTTCGGGGAAATGTGCGCGGAACCCCTATTTGTTTATTTTTCTAAATACATTCAAATATGTATCCGC
TCATGAGACAATAACCCTGATAAATGCTTCAATAATATTGAAAAAGGAAGAGTATGAGTATTCAACATTT
CCGTGTCGCCCTTATTCCCTTTTTTGCGGCATTTTGCCTTCCTGTTTTTGCTCACCCAGAAACGCTGGTG
AAAGTAAAAGATGCTGAAGATCAGTTGGGTGCACGAGTGGGTTACATCGAACTGGATCTCAACAGCGGTA
AGATCCTTGAGAGTTTTCGCCCCGAAGAACGTTTTCCAATGATGAGCACTTTTAAAGTTCTGCTATGTGG
CGCGGTATTATCCCGTGTTGACGCCGGGCAAGAGCAACTCGGTCGCCGCATACACTATTCTCAGAATGAC
TTGGTTGAGTACTCACCAGTCACAGAAAAGCATCTTACGGATGGCATGACAGTAAGAGAATTATGCAGTG
CTGCCATAACCATGAGTGATAACACTGCGGCCAACTTACTTCTGACAACGATCGGAGGACCGAAGGAGCT
AACCGCTTTTTTGCACAACATGGGGGATCATGTAACTCGCCTTGATCGTTGGGAACCGGAGCTGAATGAA
GCCATACCAAACGACGAGCGTGACACCACGATGCCTGCAGCAATGGCAACAACGTTGCGCAAACTATTAA
CTGGCGAACTACTTACTCTAGCTTCCCGGCAACAATTAATAGACTGGATGGAGGCGGATAAAGTTGCAGG
ACCACTTCTGCGCTCGGCCCTTCCGGCTGGCTGGTTTATTGCTGATAAATCTGGAGCCGGTGAGCGTGGG
TCTCGCGGTATCATTGCAGCACTGGGGCCAGATGGTAAGCCCTCCCGTATCGTAGTTATCTACACGACGG
GGAGTCAGGCAACTATGGATGAACGAAATAGACAGATCGCTGAGATAGGTGCCTCACTGATTAAGCATTG
GTAACTGTCAGACCAAGTTTACTCATATATACTTTAGATTGATTTAAAACTTCATTTTTAATTTAAAAGG
ATCTAGGTGAAGATCCTTTTTGATAATCTCATGACCAAAATCCCTTAACGTGAGTTTTCGTTCCACTGAG
CGTCAGACCCCGTAGAAAAGATCAAAGGATCTTCTTGAGATCCTTTTTTTCTGCGCGTAATCTGCTGCTT
GCAAACAAAAAAACCACCGCTACCAGCGGTGGTTTGTTTGCCGGATCAAGAGCTACCAACTCTTTTTCCG
AAGGTAACTGGCTTCAGCAGAGCGCAGATACCAAATACTGTCCTTCTAGTGTAGCCGTAGTTAGGCCACC
ACTTCAAGAACTCTGTAGCACCGCCTACATACCTCGCTCTGCTAATCCTGTTACCAGTGGCTGCTGCCAG
TGGCGATAAGTCGTGTCTTACCGGGTTGGACTCAAGACGATAGTTACCGGATAAGGCGCAGCGGTCGGGC
TGAACGGGGGGTTCGTGCACACAGCCCAGCTTGGAGCGAACGACCTACACCGAACTGAGATACCTACAGC
GTGAGCTATGAGAAAGCGCCACGCTTCCCGAAGGGAGAAAGGCGGACAGGTATCCGGTAAGCGGCAGGGT
CGGAACAGGAGAGCGCACGAGGGAGCTTCCAGGGGGAAACGCCTGGTATCTTTATAGTCCTGTCGGGTTT
CGCCACCTCTGACTTGAGCGTCGATTTTTGTGATGCTCGTCAGGGGGGCGGAGCCTATGGAAAAACGCCA
GCAACGCGGCCTTTTTACGGT
Features (pLannotate 1.2.2; 19 found; start..end, strand, type, name):
     20..153     +  rep_origin     RSF ori (fragment): Plasmids containing the RSF 1030 origin of replication can be propagated in E. coli cells that contain additional plasmids with compatible origins.
    158..297     -  misc_feature   bom: basis of mobility region from pBR322
    399..590     -  CDS            rop: Rop protein, which maintains plasmids at low copy number; rop
    607..987     +  CDS            YPB1_ECOLX: Protein predicted: Swiss-Prot protein existence level 4. From Escherichia coli.
   1229..2133    -  CDS            TcR (fragment): tetracycline efflux protein; tet; confers resistance to tetracycline
   2155..2173    +  promoter       T7 promoter: promoter for bacteriophage T7 RNA polymerase
   2205..2227    +  RBS            RBS: efficient ribosome binding site from bacteriophage T7 gene 10 (Olins and Rangwala, 1989)
   2245..2265    +  CDS            8xHis (fragment): 8xHis affinity tag
   2274..2298    +  protein_bind   attB1: mutant version of attB; recombination site for the Gateway® BP reaction BP Clonase™
   2301..2321    +  CDS            TEV site: tobacco etch virus (TEV) protease recognition and cleavage site
   2325..2729    +  CDS            HNRNPA1 (fragment): ROA1_BOVIN - Also known as HNRPA1. Experimental evidence at protein level: Swiss-Prot protein existence level 1. Involved in the packaging of pre-mRNA into hnRNP particles, transport of poly(A) mRNA from the nucleus to the cytoplasm and may modulate splice site selection. May bind to specific miRNA hairpins. Binds to the IRES and thereby inhibits the translation of the apoptosis protease activating factor APAF1. From Bos taurus (Bovine).
   2734..2758    -  protein_bind   attB2: mutant version of attB; recombination site for the Gateway® BP reaction BP Clonase™
   2768..2817    +  CDS            SET1 (fragment): solubility-enhancement tag derived from T7 phage gene 10B
   2825..2872    +  terminator     T7 terminator: transcription terminator for bacteriophage T7 RNA polymerase
   2898..3190    -  CDS            TcR (fragment): tetracycline efflux protein; tet; confers resistance to tetracycline
   3238..3266    -  promoter       tet promoter: E. coli promoter for tetracycline efflux protein gene
   3379..3483    +  promoter       AmpR promoter: bla
   3484..4344    +  CDS            AmpR: β-lactamase; bla; confers resistance to ampicillin, carbenicillin, and related antibiotics
   4515..5103    +  rep_origin     ori: high-copy-number ColE1/pMB1/pBR322/pUC origin of replication
