[The description below was written by a language model from this plasmid's Addgene catalogue record and pLannotate feature annotations shown in this document.]
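Description:
A1-LCD Aro- is a bacterial expression plasmid built on the Gateway destination vector pDEST17. It produces a mutant form of the low-complexity (prion-like) domain of human hnRNPA1, isoform A, covering amino acids 186-320. The 5,131 nt sequenced plasmid is a pBR322-type backbone with a ColE1/pMB1 origin, the bom mobility region and the rop gene, and it is selected with ampicillin through the bla β-lactamase gene and its own promoter. The catalogue lists it as high copy, although rop normally moderates copy number. The two tetracycline-resistance fragments flanking the expression cassette are remnants of the interrupted tet gene and are not recorded as a usable marker. The short RSF ori hit is also only a fragment.

The expression cassette runs from a T7 promoter and the phage gene 10 ribosome binding site to a T7 terminator, so expression depends on a host that supplies T7 RNA polymerase. The open reading frame starts with an N-terminal histidine tag, recorded as 6xHis (the annotation software matched it as a partial 8xHis). This is followed by the attB1 site left by Gateway recombination, a TEV protease cleavage site that allows the tag to be removed, and the hnRNPA1 low-complexity domain, which ends before attB2. The annotation's match to the bovine orthologue reflects sequence similarity only, since the insert is recorded as human.

In the "Aro-" variant, serine replaces residues at 203, 217, 223, 238, 248, 255, 261, 267, 274, 297, 306, 315 and 321, positions the record associates with aromatic amino acids, although residue 321 lies just outside the stated 186-320 range. The associated publication concerns how the number and patterning of aromatic residues shape the phase behaviour of prion-like domains, so the plasmid is suited to making recombinant protein for such biophysical studies.
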