Addgene plasmid #169715: A1-LCD Aro-
Purpose: Bacterial Expression of human hnRNPA1-A Low complexity domain including amino acids 186-320, aromatic amino acids.
Depositing lab: Tanja Mittag. Depositing organization: St. Jude Children's Research Hospital. Publication: Valence and patterning of aromatic residues determine the phase behavior of prion-like domains. Martin EW, Holehouse AS, Peran I, Farag M, Incicco JJ, Bremer A, Grace CR, Soranno A, Pappu RV, Mittag T. Science. 2020 Feb 7;367(6478):694-699. doi: 10.1126/science.aaw8653. PubMed 32029630.
Backbone
  Vector backbone: pDEST17
  Backbone manufacturer: invitrogen
  Vector type: Bacterial Expression
Growth in bacteria
  Bacterial resistance: Ampicillin, 100 μg/mL
  Growth temperature: 37°C
  Growth strain: DH5alpha
  Copy number: High Copy
Gene/Insert
  Gene/Insert name: hnRNPA1
  Species: H. sapiens (human)
  Insert size (bp): 495
  Mutation: hnRNPA1-A Low complexity domain including amino acids 186-320, aromatic amino acids. Serine mutations at residues: 203, 217, 223, 238, 248, 255, 261, 267, 274, 297, 306, 315, 321
  Entrez Gene: HNRNPA1 (a.k.a. ALS19, ALS20, HNRPA1, HNRPA1L3, IBMPFD3, MPD3, UP 1, hnRNP A1, hnRNP-A1)
  Promoter: T7
  Tag / fusion protein: 6xHis (N terminal on insert)
  Cloning method: Gateway Cloning
Terms and licenses: Academic/Nonprofit Terms; Industry Terms: Not Available to Industry
How to cite: A1-LCD Aro- was a gift from Tanja Mittag (Addgene plasmid # 169715 ; http://n2t.net/addgene:169715 ; RRID:Addgene_169715)
