>Addgene plasmid #169715 | A1-LCD Aro- | depositor partial sequence | sequence record 331081 | A1-LCD Aro- sequence 498 bps
ATGTCGTACTACCATCACCATCACCATCACCTCGAATCAACAAGTTTGTACAAAAAAGCAGGCTTCGAAA
ACCTGTATTTTCAGGGCAGCATGGCCAGCGCCAGCAGCAGCCAGAGAGGCAGAAGCGGCTCTGGCAATAG
CGGCGGAGGAAGAGGCGGCGGATTCGGCGGCAACGACAATTTTGGCAGAGGCGGCAACAGCAGCGGCAGG
GGCGGATTTGGAGGATCTAGAGGCGGAGGCGGCTACGGCGGAAGCGGCGACGGATACAATGGCTTCGGCA
ACGATGGCAGCAACAGCGGAGGGGGCGGAAGCAGCAACGACTTCGGCAATTACAACAACCAGAGCAGCAA
CTTCGGCCCCATGAAGGGCGGCAACTTTGGCGGCAGATCTAGCGGAGGATCTGGCGGGGGAGGCCAGTAC
TCTGCCAAGCCCAGAAATCAGGGCGGCTATGGGGGCAGCAGCTCCAGCTCTAGTTCTGGCTCCGGCAGAC
GGTTCTAA
